>Addgene plasmid #178390 | pOME0020 | addgene full sequence | sequence record 351329 | Addgene NGS Result
GACGGATCGGGAGATCTCCCGATCCCCTATGGTGCACTCTCAGTACAATCTGCTCTGATGCCGCATAGTT
AAGCCAGTATCTGCTCCCTGCTTGTGTGTTGGAGGTCGCTGAGTAGTGCGCGAGCAAAATTTAAGCTACA
ACAAGGCAAGGCTTGACCGACAATTGCATGAAGAATCTGCTTAGGGTTAGGCGTTTTGCGCTGCTTCGCG
ATGTACGGGCCAGATATACGCGTTGACATTGATTATTGACTAGTTATTAATAGTAATCAATTACGGGGTC
ATTAGTTCATAGCCCATATATGGAGTTCCGCGTTACATAACTTACGGTAAATGGCCCGCCTGGCTGACCG
CCCAACGACCCCCGCCCATTGACGTCAATAATGACGTATGTTCCCATAGTAACGCCAATAGGGACTTTCC
ATTGACGTCAATGGGTGGAGTATTTACGGTAAACTGCCCACTTGGCAGTACATCAAGTGTATCATATGCC
AAGTACGCCCCCTATTGACGTCAATGACGGTAAATGGCCCGCCTGGCATTATGCCCAGTACATGACCTTA
TGGGACTTTCCTACTTGGCAGTACATCTACGTATTAGTCATCGCTATTACCATGGTGATGCGGTTTTGGC
AGTACATCAATGGGCGTGGATAGCGGTTTGACTCACGGGGATTTCCAAGTCTCCACCCCATTGACGTCAA
TGGGAGTTTGTTTTGGCACCAAAATCAACGGGACTTTCCAAAATGTCGTAACAACTCCGCCCCATTGACG
CAAATGGGCGGTAGGCGTGTACGGTGGGAGGTCTATATAAGCAGAGCTCTCTGGCTAACTAGAGAACCCA
CTGCTTACTGGCTTATCGAAATTAATACGACTCACTATAGGGAGACCCAAGCTTGGTACCGCCACCATGA
CAGCGTCCACGGTGGCCCTGGCTTTATTTGTGGCCTCGATACTAGGTCACTGCTGGGTTACGGCCAACTC
GACAGGTGTCGCATCATCTACAGAGCGTTCTAGTCCCAGTACGGCTGGGCTCAGCGCCAGGCCTTCGCCC
GGTCCCACATCAGTCACTACCCCAGGATTCTATGACGTTGCTTGTTCCGCGGATAGTTTTAGCCCCTCCC
TTTCTAGCTTTTCTAGCGTCTGGGCCTTGATTAACGCGTTACTAGTCGTCGTGGCCACATTTTTCTATCT
GGTATATCTTTGTTTTTTCAAGTTTGTGGACGAGGTGGTCCACGCAGACTACAAAGACCATGACGGTGAT
TATAAAGATCATGATATCGATTACAAGGATGACGATGACAAGTAGTAACTCGAGGCGGCCGCTCGAGCAT
GCATCTAGAGGGCCCTATTCTATAGTGTCACCTAAATGCTAGAGCTCGCTGATCAGCCTCGACTGTGCCT
TCTAGTTGCCAGCCATCTGTTGTTTGCCCCTCCCCCGTGCCTTCCTTGACCCTGGAAGGTGCCACTCCCA
CTGTCCTTTCCTAATAAAATGAGGAAATTGCATCGCATTGTCTGAGTAGGTGTCATTCTATTCTGGGGGG
TGGGGTGGGGCAGGACAGCAAGGGGGAGGATTGGGAAGACAATAGCAGGCATGCTGGGGATGCGGTGGGC
TCTATGGCTTCTGAGGCGGAAAGAACCAGCTGGGGCTCTAGGGGGTATCCCC
[124 nt withheld, positions 1663-1786]
C
[91 nt withheld, positions 1788-1878]
A
[49 nt withheld, positions 1880-1928]
CCTTTGACGTTGGAGTCCACGTTCTTT
[37 nt withheld, positions 1956-1992]
ACCCTATCTCGGTCTATTCTTTTGATTTATAAGGGATTTTGCCGATTTCGGCCTATTGGTTAAAAAATGA
GCTGATTTAACAAAAATTTAACGCGAATTAATTCTGTGGAATGTGTGTCAGTTAGGGTGTGGAAAGTCCC
CAGGCTCCCCAGCAGGCAGAAGTATGCAAAGCATGCATCTCAATTAGTCAGCAACCAGGTGTGGAAAGTC
CCCAGGCTCCCCAGCAGGCAGAAGTATGCAAAGCATGCATCTCAATTAGTCAGCAACCATAGTCCCGCCC
CTAACTCCGCCCATCCCGCCCCTAACTCCGCCCAGTTCCGCCCATTCTCCGCCCCATGGCTGACTAATTT
TTTTTATTTATGCAGAGGCCGAGGCCGCCTCTGCCTCTGAGCTATTCCAGAAGTAGTGAGGAGGCTTTTT
TGGAGGCCTAGGCTTTTGCAAAAAGCTCCCGGGAGCTTGTATATCCATTTTCGGATCTGATCAAGAGACA
GGATGAGGATCGTTTCGCATGATTGAACAAGATGGATTGCACGCAGGTTCTCCGGCCGCTTGGGTGGAGA
GGCTATTCGGCTATGACTGGGCACAACAGACAATCGGCTGCTCTGATGCCGCCGTGTTCCGGCTGTCAGC
GCAGGGGCGCCCGGTTCTTTTTGTCAAGACCGACCTGTCCGGTGCCCTGAATGAACTGCAGGACGAGGCA
GCGCGGCTATCGTGGCTGGCCACGACGGGCGTTCCTTGCGCAGCTGTGCTCGACGTTGTCACTGAAGCGG
GAAGGGACTGGCTGCTATTGGGCGAAGTGCCGGGGCAGGATCTCCTGTCATCTCACCTTGCTCCTGCCGA
GAAAGTATCCATCATGGCTGATGCAATGCGGCGGCTGCATACGCTTGATCCGGCTACCTGCCCATTCGAC
CACCAAGCGAAACATCGCATCGAGCGAGCACGTACTCGGATGGAAGCCGGTCTTGTCGATCAGGATGATC
TGGACGAAGAGCATCAGGGGCTCGCGCCAGCCGAACTGTTCGCCAGGCTCAAGGCGCGCATGCCCGACGG
CGAGGATCTCGTCGTGACCCATGGCGATGCCTGCTTGCCGAATATCATGGTGGAAAATGGCCGCTTTTCT
GGATTCATCGACTGTGGCCGGCTGGGTGTGGCGGACCGCTATCAGGACATAGCGTTGGCTACCCGTGATA
TTGCTGAAGAGCTTGGCGGCGAATGGGCTGACCGCTTCCTCGTGCTTTACGGTATCGCCGCTCCCGATTC
GCAGCGCATCGCCTTCTATCGCCTTCTTGACGAGTTCTTCTGAGCGGGACTCTGGGGTTCGAAATGACCG
ACCAAGCGACGCCCAACCTGCCATCACGAGATTTCGATTCCACCGCCGCCTTCTATGAAAGGTTGGGCTT
CGGAATCGTTTTCCGGGACGCCGGCTGGATGATCCTCCAGCGCGGGGATCTCATGCTGGAGTTCTTCGCC
CACCCCAACTTGTTTATTGCAGCTTATAATGGTTACAAATAAAGCAATAGCATCACAAATTTCACAAATA
AAGCATTTTTTTCACTGCATTCTAGTTGTGGTTTGTCCAAACTCATCAATGTATCTTATCATGTCTGTAT
ACCGTCGACCTCTAGCTAGAGCTTGGCGTAATCATGGTCATAGCTGTTTCCTGTGTGAAATTGTTATCCG
CTCACAATTCCACACAACATACGAGCCGGAAGCATAAAGTGTAAAGCCTGGGGTGCCTAATGAGTGAGCT
AACTCACATTAATTGCGTTGCGCTCACTGCCCGCTTTCCAGTCGGGAAACCTGTCGTGCCAGCTGCATTA
ATGAATCGGCCAACGCGCGGGGAGAGGCGGTTTGCGTATTGGGCGCTCTTCCGCTTCCTCGCTCACTGAC
TCGCTGCGCTCGGTCGTTCGGCTGCGGCGAGCGGTATCAGCTCACTCAAAGGCGGTAATACGGTTATCCA
CAGAATCAGGGGATAACGCAGGAAAGAACATGTGAGCAAAAGGCCAGCAAAAGGCCAGGAACCGTAAAAA
GGCCGCGTTGCTGGCGTTTTTCCATAGGCTCCGCCCCCCTGACGAGCATCACAAAAATCGACGCTCAAGT
CAGAGGTGGCGAAACCCGACAGGACTATAAAGATACCAGGCGTTTCCCCCTGGAAGCTCCCTCGTGCGCT
CTCCTGTTCCGACCCTGCCGCTTACCGGATACCTGTCCGCCTTTCTCCCTTCGGGAAGCGTGGCGCTTTC
TCATAGCTCACGCTGTAGGTATCTCAGTTCGGTGTAGGTCGTTCGCTCCAAGCTGGGCTGTGTGCACGAA
CCCCCCGTTCAGCCCGACCGCTGCGCCTTATCCGGTAACTATCGTCTTGAGTCCAACCCGGTAAGACACG
ACTTATCGCCACTGGCAGCAGCCACTGGTAACAGGATTAGCAGAGCGAGGTATGTAGGCGGTGCTACAGA
GTTCTTGAAGTGGTGGCCTAACTACGGCTACACTAGAAGAACAGTATTTGGTATCTGCGCTCTGCTGAAG
CCAGTTACCTTCGGAAAAAGAGTTGGTAGCTCTTGATCCGGCAAACAAACCACCGCTGGTAGCGGTGGTT
TTTTTGTTTGCAAGCAGCAGATTACGCGCAGAAAAAAAGGATCTCAAGAAGATCCTTTGATCTTTTCTAC
GGGGTCTGACGCTCAGTGGAACGAAAACTCACGTTAAGGGATTTTGGTCATGAGATTATCAAAAAGGATC
TTCACCTAGATCCTTTTAAATTAAAAATGAAGTTTTAAATCAATCTAAAGTATATATGAGTAAACTTGGT
CTGACAGTTACCAATGCTTAATCAGTGAGGCACCTATCTCAGCGATCTGTCTATTTCGTTCATCCATAGT
TGCCTGACTCCCCGTCGTGTAGATAACTACGATACGGGAGGGCTTACCATCTGGCCCCAGTGCTGCAATG
ATACCGCGAGACCCACGCTCACCGGCTCCAGATTTATCAGCAATAAACCAGCCAGCCGGAAGGGCCGAGC
GCAGAAGTGGTCCTGCAACTTTATCCGCCTCCATCCAGTCTATTAATTGTTGCCGGGAAGCTAGAGTAAG
TAGTTCGCCAGTTAATAGTTTGCGCAACGTTGTTGCCATTGCTACAGGCATCGTGGTGTCACGCTCGTCG
TTTGGTATGGCTTCATTCAGCTCCGGTTCCCAACGATCAAGGCGAGTTACATGATCCCCCATGTTGTGCA
AAAAAGCGGTTAGCTCCTTCGGTCCTCCGATCGTTGTCAGAAGTAAGTTGGCCGCAGTGTTATCACTCAT
GGTTATGGCAGCACTGCATAATTCTCTTACTGTCATGCCATCCGTAAGATGCTTTTCTGTGACTGGTGAG
TACTCAACCAAGTCATTCTGAGAATAGTGTATGCGGCGACCGAGTTGCTCTTGCCCGGCGTCAATACGGG
ATAATACCGCGCCACATAGCAGAACTTTAAAAGTGCTCATCATTGGAAAACGTTCTTCGGGGCGAAAACT
CTCAAGGATCTTACCGCTGTTGAGATCCAGTTCGATGTAACCCACTCGTGCACCCAACTGATCTTCAGCA
TCTTTTACTTTCACCAGCGTTTCTGGGTGAGCAAAAACAGGAAGGCAAAATGCCGCAAAAAAGGGAATAA
GGGCGACACGGAAATGTTGAATACTCATACTCTTCCTTTTTCAATATTATTGAAGCATTTATCAGGGTTA
TTGTCTCATGAGCGGATACATATTTGAATGTATTTAGAAAAATAAACAAATAGGGGTTCCGCGCACATTT
CCCCGAAAAGTGCCACCTGACGTC
Features (pLannotate 1.2.2; 22 found; start..end, strand, type, name):
     28..80      -  misc_feature   bom (fragment): basis of mobility region from pBR322
    235..614     +  enhancer       CMV enhancer: human cytomegalovirus immediate early enhancer
    615..818     +  promoter       CMV promoter: human cytomegalovirus (CMV) immediate early promoter
    814..847     +  LTR            5' LTR (truncated) (fragment): truncated 5' long terminal repeat (LTR) from HIV-1
    863..881     +  promoter       T7 promoter: promoter for bacteriophage T7 RNA polymerase
    907..1236    +  CDS            gN: GN_HHV8P - Also known as ORF53. Experimental evidence at protein level: Swiss-Prot protein existence level 1. Envelope glycoprotein necessary for proper maturation of gM and modulation of its membrane fusion activity. Plays also a critical role in virion morphogenesis. From Human herpesvirus 8 type P (isolate GK18) (HHV-8) (Kaposi's sarcoma-associated herpesvirus).
   1237..1302    +  CDS            3xFLAG: three tandem FLAG® epitope tags, followed by an enterokinase cleavage site
   1349..1367    -  promoter       SP6 promoter: promoter for bacteriophage SP6 RNA polymerase
   1393..1617    +  polyA_signal   bGH poly(A) signal: bovine growth hormone polyadenylation signal
   1621..1642    +  promoter       SV40 promoter (fragment): SV40 enhancer and early promoter
   1663..2091    +  rep_origin     f1 ori (sequence partly withheld): f1 bacteriophage origin of replication; arrow indicates direction of (+) strand synthesis
   2105..2434    +  promoter       SV40 promoter: SV40 enhancer and early promoter
   2501..3292    +  CDS            neo: KKA2_KLEPN - Also known as kan, nptII. Experimental evidence at protein level: Swiss-Prot protein existence level 1. Resistance to kanamycin, neomycin, paromomycin, ribostamycin, butirosin and gentamicin B. From Klebsiella pneumoniae.
   3316..3474    +  CDS            ble (fragment): BLE_KLEPN - Experimental evidence at protein level: Swiss-Prot protein existence level 1. Binding protein with a strong affinity to the bleomycin family of antibiotics. Binds to CL990; an antimitotic-antibiotic compound. From Klebsiella pneumoniae.
   3469..3590    +  polyA_signal   SV40 poly(A) signal: SV40 polyadenylation signal
   3663..3679    -  protein_bind   lac operator: The lac repressor binds to the lac operator to inhibit transcription in E. coli. This inhibition can be relieved by adding lactose or isopropyl-β-D-thiogalactopyranoside (IPTG). lac repressor encoded by lacI
   3687..3717    -  promoter       lac promoter: promoter for the E. coli lac operon
   3732..3753    -  protein_bind   CAP binding site: CAP binding activates transcription in the presence of cAMP. E. coli catabolite activator protein
   3766..3858    -  CDS            lacI (fragment): lac repressor; lacI; The lac repressor binds to the lac operator to inhibit transcription in E. coli. This inhibition can be relieved by adding lactose or isopropyl-β-D-thiogalactopyranoside (IPTG).
   4041..4629    -  rep_origin     ori: high-copy-number ColE1/pMB1/pBR322/pUC origin of replication
   4800..5660    -  CDS            AmpR: β-lactamase; bla; confers resistance to ampicillin, carbenicillin, and related antibiotics
   5661..5765    -  promoter       AmpR promoter: bla
