[The description below was written by a language model from this plasmid's Addgene catalogue record and pLannotate feature annotations shown in this document.]
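Description:
pOME0020 is a mammalian expression plasmid carrying ORF53 of Kaposi's sarcoma-associated herpesvirus (human herpesvirus 8) with a C-terminal 3xFLAG tag. The catalogue lists the backbone as pDEST47, and the plasmid is maintained in E. coli at high copy through a ColE1/pUC-type origin with ampicillin selection from the bla gene and its own promoter. An f1 origin is also present, along with a fragment of the pBR322 bom region and remnants of lac regulatory sequence. The sequenced record is 5,796 nt, shorter than the 7,780 bp listed for the empty backbone. No GFP or Gateway recombination sites are annotated, so the construct as sequenced resembles a simple CMV/neo expression vector more than an unmodified destination vector. The cloning method is recorded as unknown.

The ORF53 coding sequence is annotated as glycoprotein N (gN), an envelope glycoprotein needed for proper maturation of gM, modulation of its membrane fusion activity, and virion morphogenesis. It is driven by the human CMV immediate-early enhancer and promoter and is fused directly in frame to three tandem FLAG epitopes, followed by the bovine growth hormone polyadenylation signal. A T7 promoter upstream and an oppositely oriented SP6 promoter downstream flank the insert, providing sequencing primer sites and the option of in vitro transcription. A separate SV40 early promoter drives the neomycin phosphotransferase gene, terminated by an SV40 poly(A) signal, allowing G418 selection of stably transfected mammalian cells. The short HIV-1 LTR, ble and lacI matches are only fragments.

The plasmid belongs to a viral ORF expression collection and is associated with a study screening genes of emerging viruses for modulators of p53 signalling. The FLAG tag allows detection or immunoprecipitation of the viral protein in transfected cells.
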