Addgene plasmid #178390: pOME0020
Purpose: Expresses KSHV ORF 53 tagged
Depositing lab: Dirk Dittmer. Depositing organization: University of North Carolina at Chapel Hill. Publication: Novel modulators of p53-signaling encoded by unknown genes of emerging viruses. Alzhanova D, Corcoran K, Bailey AG, Long K, Taft-Benz S, Graham RL, Broussard GS, Heise M, Neumann G, Halfmann P, Kawaoka Y, Baric RS, Damania B, Dittmer DP. PLoS Pathog. 2021 Jan 7;17(1):e1009033. doi: 10.1371/journal.ppat.1009033. eCollection 2021 Jan. PubMed 33411764.
Backbone
  Vector backbone: pDEST47
  Backbone size w/o insert (bp): 7780
  Vector type: Mammalian Expression
Growth in bacteria
  Bacterial resistance: Ampicillin, 100 μg/mL
  Growth temperature: 37°C
  Growth strain: DH5alpha
  Copy number: High Copy
Gene/Insert
  Gene/Insert name: KSHV ORF 53
  Species: Kaposi's sarcoma-associated herpesvirus
  Insert size (bp): 434
  Tag / fusion protein: 3xFLAG (C terminal on insert)
  Cloning method: Unknown
  Sequencing primers: 5′ T7 promoter
Terms and licenses: Academic/Nonprofit Terms; Industry Terms: Not Available to Industry
Depositor comments: Sequences and further information can be found at https://www.med.unc.edu/orfeome/downloads/pome
How to cite: pOME0020 was a gift from Dirk Dittmer (Addgene plasmid # 178390 ; http://n2t.net/addgene:178390 ; RRID:Addgene_178390)
