>Addgene plasmid #178390 | pOME0020 | depositor partial sequence | sequence record 346441 | Insert
GTCGACGGTACCGCCACCATGACAGCGTCCACGGTGGCCCTGGCTTTATTTGTGGCCTCGATACTAGGTC
ACTGCTGGGTTACGGCCAACTCGACAGGTGTCGCATCATCTACAGAGCGTTCTAGTCCCAGTACGGCTGG
GCTCAGCGCCAGGCCTTCGCCCGGTCCCACATCAGTCACTACCCCAGGATTCTATGACGTTGCTTGTTCC
GCGGATAGTTTTAGCCCCTCCCTTTCTAGCTTTTCTAGCGTCTGGGCCTTGATTAACGCGTTACTAGTCG
TCGTGGCCACATTTTTCTATCTGGTATATCTTTGTTTTTTCAAGTTTGTGGACGAGGTGGTCCACGCAGA
CTACAAAGACCATGACGGTGATTATAAAGATCATGATATCGATTACAAGGATGACGATGACAAGTAGTAA
CTCGAGGCGGCCGC
