>Addgene plasmid #178390 | pOME0020 | depositor partial sequence | sequence record 346442 | Backbone
GACGGATCGGGAGATCTCCCGATCCCCTATGGTGCACTCTCAGTACAATCTGCTCTGATGCCGCATAGTT
AAGCCAGTATCTGCTCCCTGCTTGTGTGTTGGAGGTCGCTGAGTAGTGCGCGAGCAAAATTTAAGCTACA
ACAAGGCAAGGCTTGACCGACAATTGCATGAAGAATCTGCTTAGGGTTAGGCGTTTTGCGCTGCTTCGCG
ATGTACGGGCCAGATATACGCGTTGACATTGATTATTGACTAGTTATTAATAGTAATCAATTACGGGGTC
ATTAGTTCATAGCCCATATATGGAGTTCCGCGTTACATAACTTACGGTAAATGGCCCGCCTGGCTGACCG
CCCAACGACCCCCGCCCATTGACGTCAATAATGACGTATGTTCCCATAGTAACGCCAATAGGGACTTTCC
ATTGACGTCAATGGGTGGAGTATTTACGGTAAACTGCCCACTTGGCAGTACATCAAGTGTATCATATGCC
AAGTACGCCCCCTATTGACGTCAATGACGGTAAATGGCCCGCCTGGCATTATGCCCAGTACATGACCTTA
TGGGACTTTCCTACTTGGCAGTACATCTACGTATTAGTCATCGCTATTACCATGGTGATGCGGTTTTGGC
AGTACATCAATGGGCGTGGATAGCGGTTTGACTCACGGGGATTTCCAAGTCTCCACCCCATTGACGTCAA
TGGGAGTTTGTTTTGGCACCAAAATCAACGGGACTTTCCAAAATGTCGTAACAACTCCGCCCCATTGACG
CAAATGGGCGGTAGGCGTGTACGGTGGGAGGTCTATATAAGCAGAGCTCTCTGGCTAACTAGAGAACCCA
CTGCTTACTGGCTTATCGAAATTAATACGACTCACTATAGGGAGACCCAAGCTGGCTAGTTAAGCTTGAT
CAAACAAGTTTGTACAAAAAAGCTGAACGAGAAACGTAAAATGATATAAATATCAATATATTAAATTAGA
TTTTGCATAAAAAACAGACTACATAATACTGTAAAACACAACATATCCAGTCACTATGGCGGCCGCATTA
GGCACCCCAGGCTTTACACTTTATGCTTCCGGCTCGTATAATGTGTGGATTTTGAGTTAGGATCCGTCGA
GATTTTCAGGAGCTAAGGAAGCTAAAATGGAGAAAAAAATCACTGGATATACCACCGTTGATATATCCCA
ATGGCATCGTAAAGAACATTTTGAGGCATTTCAGTCAGTTGCTCAATGTACCTATAACCAGACCGTTCAG
CTGGATATTACGGCCTTTTTAAAGACCGTAAAGAAAAATAAGCACAAGTTTTATCCGGCCTTTATTCACA
TTCTTGCCCGCCTGATGAATGCTCATCCGGAATTCCGTATGGCAATGAAAGACGGTGAGCTGGTGATATG
GGATAGTGTTCACCCTTGTTACACCGTTTTCCATGAGCAAACTGAAACGTTTTCATCGCTCTGGAGTGAA
TACCACGACGATTTCCGGCAGTTTCTACACATATATTCGCAAGATGTGGCGTGTTACGGTGAAAACCTGG
CCTATTTCCCTAAAGGGTTTATTGAGAATATGTTTTTCGTCTCAGCCAATCCCTGGGTGAGTTTCACCAG
TTTTGATTTAAACGTGGCCAATATGGACAACTTCTTCGCCCCCGTTTTCACCATGGGCAAATATTATACG
CAAGGCGACAAGGTGCTGATGCCGCTGGCGATTCAGGTTCATCATGCCGTTTGTGATGGCTTCCATGTCG
GCAGAATGCTTAATGAATTACAACAGTACTGCGATGAGTGGCAGGCGGGGCGTAATCTAGAGGATCCGGC
TTACTAAAAGCCAGATAACAGTATGCGTATTTGCGCGCTGATTTTTGCGGTATAAGAATATATACTGATA
TGTATACCCGAAGTATGTCAAAAAGAGGTATGCTATGAAGCAGCGTATTACAGTGACAGTTGACAGCGAC
AGCTATCAGTTGCTCAAGGCATATATGATGTCAATATCTCCGGTCTGGTAAGCACAACCATGCAGAATGA
AGCCCGTCGTCTGCGTGCCGAACGCTGGAAAGCGGAAAATCAGGAAGGGATGGCTGAGGTCGCCCGGTTT
ATTGAAATGAACGGCTCTTTTGCTGACGAGAACAGGGGCTGGTGAAATGCAGTTTAAGGTTTACACCTAT
AAAAGAGAGAGCCGTTATCGTCTGTTTGTGGATGTACAGAGTGATATTATTGACACGCCCGGGCGACGGA
TGGTGATCCCCCTGGCCAGTGCACGTCTGCTGTCAGATAAAGTCCCCCGTGAACTTTACCCGGTGGTGCA
TATCGGGGATGAAAGCTGGCGCATGATGACCACCGATATGGCCAGTGTGCCGGTCTCCGTTATCGGGGAA
GAAGTGGCTGATCTCAGCCACCGCGAAAATGACATCAAAAACGCCATTAACCTGATGTTCTGGGGAATAT
AAATGTCAGGCTCCCTTATACACAGCCAGTCTGCAGGTCGACCATAGTGACTGGATATGTTGTGTTTTAC
AGTATTATGTAGTCTGTTTTTTATGCAAAATCTAATTTAATATATTGATATTTATATCATTTTACGTTTC
TCGTTCAGCTTTCTTGTACAAAGTGGTTCGATCTAGAATGGCTAGCAAAGGAGAAGAACTTTTCACTGGA
GTTGTCCCAATTCTTGTTGAATTAGATGGTGATGTTAATGGGCACAAATTTTCTGTCAGTGGAGAGGGTG
AAGGTGATGCTACATACGGAAAGCTTACCCTTAAATTTATTTGCACTACTGGAAAACTACCTGTTCCATG
GCCAACACTTGTCACTACTTTCTCTTATGGTGTTCAATGCTTTTCCCGTTATCCGGATCATATGAAACGG
CATGACTTTTTCAAGAGTGCCATGCCCGAAGGTTATGTACAGGAACGCACTATATCTTTCAAAGATGACG
GGAACTACAAGACGCGTGCTGAAGTCAAGTTTGAAGGTGATACCCTTGTTAATCGTATCGAGTTAAAAGG
TATTGATTTTAAAGAAGATGGAAACATTCTCGGACACAAACTCGAGTACAACTATAACTCACACAATGTA
TACATCACGGCAGACAAACAAAAGAATGGAATCAAAGCTAACTTCAAAATTCGCCACAACATTGAAGATG
GATCCGTTCAACTAGCAGACCATTATCAACAAAATACTCCAATTGGCGATGGCCCTGTCCTTTTACCAGA
CAACCATTACCTGTCGACACAATCTGCCCTTTCGAAAGATCCCAACGAAAAGCGTGACCACATGGTCCTT
CTTGAGTTTGTAACTGCTGCTGGGATTACACATGGCATGGATGAGCTCTACAAATAATGAATTAAACCCG
CTGATCAGCCTCGACTGTGCCTTCTAGTTGCCAGCCATCTGTTGTTTGCCCCTCCCCCGTGCCTTCCTTG
ACCCTGGAAGGTGCCACTCCCACTGTCCTTTCCTAATAAAATGAGGAAATTGCATCGCATTGTCTGAGTA
GGTGTCATTCTATTCTGGGGGGTGGGGTGGGGCAGGACAGCAAGGGGGAGGATTGGGAAGACAATAGCAG
GCATGCTGGGGATGCGGTGGGCTCTATGGCTTCTGAGGCGGAAAGAACCAGCTGGGGCTCTAGGGGGTAT
CCCC
[124 nt withheld, positions 3645-3768]
C
[91 nt withheld, positions 3770-3860]
A
[49 nt withheld, positions 3862-3910]
CCTTTGACGTTGGAGTCCACGTTCTTT
[37 nt withheld, positions 3938-3974]
ACCCTATCTCGGTCTATTCTTTTGATTTATAAGGGATTTTGCCGATTTCGGCCTATTGGTTAAAAAATGA
GCTGATTTAACAAAAATTTAACGCGAATTAATTCTGTGGAATGTGTGTCAGTTAGGGTGTGGAAAGTCCC
CAGGCTCCCCAGCAGGCAGAAGTATGCAAAGCATGCATCTCAATTAGTCAGCAACCAGGTGTGGAAAGTC
CCCAGGCTCCCCAGCAGGCAGAAGTATGCAAAGCATGCATCTCAATTAGTCAGCAACCATAGTCCCGCCC
CTAACTCCGCCCATCCCGCCCCTAACTCCGCCCAGTTCCGCCCATTCTCCGCCCCATGGCTGACTAATTT
TTTTTATTTATGCAGAGGCCGAGGCCGCCTCTGCCTCTGAGCTATTCCAGAAGTAGTGAGGAGGCTTTTT
TGGAGGCCTAGGCTTTTGCAAAAAGCTCCCGGGAGCTTGTATATCCATTTTCGGATCTGATCAAGAGACA
GGATGAGGATCGTTTCGCATGATTGAACAAGATGGATTGCACGCAGGTTCTCCGGCCGCTTGGGTGGAGA
GGCTATTCGGCTATGACTGGGCACAACAGACAATCGGCTGCTCTGATGCCGCCGTGTTCCGGCTGTCAGC
GCAGGGGCGCCCGGTTCTTTTTGTCAAGACCGACCTGTCCGGTGCCCTGAATGAACTGCAGGACGAGGCA
GCGCGGCTATCGTGGCTGGCCACGACGGGCGTTCCTTGCGCAGCTGTGCTCGACGTTGTCACTGAAGCGG
GAAGGGACTGGCTGCTATTGGGCGAAGTGCCGGGGCAGGATCTCCTGTCATCTCACCTTGCTCCTGCCGA
GAAAGTATCCATCATGGCTGATGCAATGCGGCGGCTGCATACGCTTGATCCGGCTACCTGCCCATTCGAC
CACCAAGCGAAACATCGCATCGAGCGAGCACGTACTCGGATGGAAGCCGGTCTTGTCGATCAGGATGATC
TGGACGAAGAGCATCAGGGGCTCGCGCCAGCCGAACTGTTCGCCAGGCTCAAGGCGCGCATGCCCGACGG
CGAGGATCTCGTCGTGACCCATGGCGATGCCTGCTTGCCGAATATCATGGTGGAAAATGGCCGCTTTTCT
GGATTCATCGACTGTGGCCGGCTGGGTGTGGCGGACCGCTATCAGGACATAGCGTTGGCTACCCGTGATA
TTGCTGAAGAGCTTGGCGGCGAATGGGCTGACCGCTTCCTCGTGCTTTACGGTATCGCCGCTCCCGATTC
GCAGCGCATCGCCTTCTATCGCCTTCTTGACGAGTTCTTCTGAGCGGGACTCTGGGGTTCGCGAAATGAC
CGACCAAGCGACGCCCAACCTGCCATCACGAGATTTCGATTCCACCGCCGCCTTCTATGAAAGGTTGGGC
TTCGGAATCGTTTTCCGGGACGCCGGCTGGATGATCCTCCAGCGCGGGGATCTCATGCTGGAGTTCTTCG
CCCACCCCAACTTGTTTATTGCAGCTTATAATGGTTACAAATAAAGCAATAGCATCACAAATTTCACAAA
TAAAGCATTTTTTTCACTGCATTCTAGTTGTGGTTTGTCCAAACTCATCAATGTATCTTATCATGTCTGT
ATACCGTCGACCTCTAGCTAGAGCTTGGCGTAATCATGGTCATAGCTGTTTCCTGTGTGAAATTGTTATC
CGCTCACAATTCCACACAACATACGAGCCGGAAGCATAAAGTGTAAAGCCTGGGGTGCCTAATGAGTGAG
CTAACTCACATTAATTGCGTTGCGCTCACTGCCCGCTTTCCAGTCGGGAAACCTGTCGTGCCAGCTGCAT
TAATGAATCGGCCAACGCGCGGGGAGAGGCGGTTTGCGTATTGGGCGCTCTTCCGCTTCCTCGCTCACTG
ACTCGCTGCGCTCGGTCGTTCGGCTGCGGCGAGCGGTATCAGCTCACTCAAAGGCGGTAATACGGTTATC
CACAGAATCAGGGGATAACGCAGGAAAGAACATGTGAGCAAAAGGCCAGCAAAAGGCCAGGAACCGTAAA
AAGGCCGCGTTGCTGGCGTTTTTCCATAGGCTCCGCCCCCCTGACGAGCATCACAAAAATCGACGCTCAA
GTCAGAGGTGGCGAAACCCGACAGGACTATAAAGATACCAGGCGTTTCCCCCTGGAAGCTCCCTCGTGCG
CTCTCCTGTTCCGACCCTGCCGCTTACCGGATACCTGTCCGCCTTTCTCCCTTCGGGAAGCGTGGCGCTT
TCTCATAGCTCACGCTGTAGGTATCTCAGTTCGGTGTAGGTCGTTCGCTCCAAGCTGGGCTGTGTGCACG
AACCCCCCGTTCAGCCCGACCGCTGCGCCTTATCCGGTAACTATCGTCTTGAGTCCAACCCGGTAAGACA
CGACTTATCGCCACTGGCAGCAGCCACTGGTAACAGGATTAGCAGAGCGAGGTATGTAGGCGGTGCTACA
GAGTTCTTGAAGTGGTGGCCTAACTACGGCTACACTAGAAGAACAGTATTTGGTATCTGCGCTCTGCTGA
AGCCAGTTACCTTCGGAAAAAGAGTTGGTAGCTCTTGATCCGGCAAACAAACCACCGCTGGTAGCGGTGG
TTTTTTTGTTTGCAAGCAGCAGATTACGCGCAGAAAAAAAGGATCTCAAGAAGATCCTTTGATCTTTTCT
ACGGGGTCTGACGCTCAGTGGAACGAAAACTCACGTTAAGGGATTTTGGTCATGAGATTATCAAAAAGGA
TCTTCACCTAGATCCTTTTAAATTAAAAATGAAGTTTTAAATCAATCTAAAGTATATATGAGTAAACTTG
GTCTGACAGTTACCAATGCTTAATCAGTGAGGCACCTATCTCAGCGATCTGTCTATTTCGTTCATCCATA
GTTGCCTGACTCCCCGTCGTGTAGATAACTACGATACGGGAGGGCTTACCATCTGGCCCCAGTGCTGCAA
TGATACCGCGAGACCCACGCTCACCGGCTCCAGATTTATCAGCAATAAACCAGCCAGCCGGAAGGGCCGA
GCGCAGAAGTGGTCCTGCAACTTTATCCGCCTCCATCCAGTCTATTAATTGTTGCCGGGAAGCTAGAGTA
AGTAGTTCGCCAGTTAATAGTTTGCGCAACGTTGTTGCCATTGCTACAGGCATCGTGGTGTCACGCTCGT
CGTTTGGTATGGCTTCATTCAGCTCCGGTTCCCAACGATCAAGGCGAGTTACATGATCCCCCATGTTGTG
CAAAAAAGCGGTTAGCTCCTTCGGTCCTCCGATCGTTGTCAGAAGTAAGTTGGCCGCAGTGTTATCACTC
ATGGTTATGGCAGCACTGCATAATTCTCTTACTGTCATGCCATCCGTAAGATGCTTTTCTGTGACTGGTG
AGTACTCAACCAAGTCATTCTGAGAATAGTGTATGCGGCGACCGAGTTGCTCTTGCCCGGCGTCAATACG
GGATAATACCGCGCCACATAGCAGAACTTTAAAAGTGCTCATCATTGGAAAACGTTCTTCGGGGCGAAAA
CTCTCAAGGATCTTACCGCTGTTGAGATCCAGTTCGATGTAACCCACTCGTGCACCCAACTGATCTTCAG
CATCTTTTACTTTCACCAGCGTTTCTGGGTGAGCAAAAACAGGAAGGCAAAATGCCGCAAAAAAGGGAAT
AAGGGCGACACGGAAATGTTGAATACTCATACTCTTCCTTTTTCAATATTATTGAAGCATTTATCAGGGT
TATTGTCTCATGAGCGGATACATATTTGAATGTATTTAGAAAAATAAACAAATAGGGGTTCCGCGCACAT
TTCCCCGAAAAGTGCCACCTGACGTC
